>Addgene plasmid #70741 | pPhlF-BCD20-sfGFP-ssrA P64U23C39T13 v1-1 (462) | depositor full sequence | sequence record 126638 | pPhlF-BCD20-sfGFP-ssrA P64U23C39T13 v1-1 (462) sequence 3359 bps
GCATTGCTGTTCGATTCGTTACCAATTGACATGATACGAAACGTACCGTATCGTTAAGGTTACTAGAGAA
GCGGGCCCAAGTTCACTTAAAAAGGAGATCAACAATGAAAGCAATTTTCGTACTGAAACATCTTAATCAT
GCTGAGGAAAGTTTCTAATGCGTAAAGGAGAAGAACTTTTCACTGGTGTCGTCCCTATTCTGGTGGAACT
GGATGGTGATGTCAACGGTCATAAGTTTTCCGTGCGTGGCGAGGGTGAAGGTGACGCAACTAATGGTAAA
CTGACGCTGAAGTTCATCTGTACTACTGGTAAACTGCCGGTACCTTGGCCGACTCTGGTAACGACGCTGA
CTTATGGTGTTCAGTGCTTTGCTCGTTATCCGGACCATATGAAGCAGCATGACTTCTTCAAGTCCGCCAT
GCCGGAAGGCTATGTGCAGGAACGCACGATTTCCTTTAAGGATGACGGCACGTACAAAACGCGTGCGGAA
GTGAAATTTGAAGGCGATACCCTGGTAAACCGCATTGAGCTGAAAGGCATTGACTTTAAAGAAGATGGCA
ATATCCTGGGCCATAAGCTGGAATACAATTTTAACAGCCACAATGTTTACATCACCGCCGATAAACAAAA
AAATGGCATTAAAGCGAATTTTAAAATTCGCCACAACGTGGAGGATGGCAGCGTGCAGCTGGCTGATCAC
TACCAGCAAAACACTCCAATCGGTGATGGTCCTGTTCTGCTGCCAGACAATCACTATCTGAGCACGCAAA
GCGTTCTGTCTAAAGATCCGAACGAGAAACGCGATCATATGGTTCTGCTGGAGTTCGTAACCGCAGCGGG
CATCACGCATGGTATGGATGAACTGTACAAAGCAGCAAACGACGAAAACTACGCTTTAGCAGCTTAATGA
ACTTTCAGCCAAAAAACTTAAGACCGCCGGTCTTGTCCACTACCTTGCAGTAATGCGGTGGACAGGATCG
GCGGTTTTCTTTTCTCTTCTCAACCTTGAGAGTCGGGCATTGTCTTCGCTCCTTCCGGTGGGCGCGGGGC
ATGACTATCGTCGCCGCACTTATGACTGTGTTCTTTATCATGCAACTCGTAGGACAGGTGCCGGCAGCGC
TCTTCCGCTTCCTCGCTCACTGACTCGCTGCGCTCGGTCGTTCGGCTGCGGCGAGCGGTATCAGCTCACT
CAAAGGCGGTAATACGGTTATCCACAGAATCAGGGGATAACGCAGGAAAGAACATGTGAGCAAAAGGCCA
GCAAAAGGCCAGGAACCGTAAAAAGGCCGCGTTGCTGGCGTTTTTCCATAGGCTCCGCCCCCCTGACGAG
CATCACAAAAATCGACGCTCAAGTCAGAGGTGGCGAAACCCGACAGGACTATAAAGATACCAGGCGTTTC
CCCCTGGAAGCTCCCTCGTGCGCTCTCCTGTTCCGACCCTGCCGCTTACCGGATACCTGTCCGCCTTTCT
CCCTTCGGGAAGCGTGGCGCTTTCTCATAGCTCACGCTGTAGGTATCTCAGTTCGGTGTAGGTCGTTCGC
TCCAAGCTGGGCTGTGTGCACGAACCCCCCGTTCAGCCCGACCGCTGCGCCTTATCCGGTAACTATCGTC
TTGAGTCCAACCCGGTAAGACACGACTTATCGCCACTGGCAGCAGCCACTGGTAACAGGATTAGCAGAGC
GAGGTATGTAGGCGGTGCTACAGAGTTCTTGAAGTGGTGGCCTAACTACGGCTACACTAGAAGAACAGTA
TTTGGTATCTGCGCTCTGCTGAAGCCAGTTACCTTCGGAAAAAGAGTTGGTAGCTCTTGATCCGGCAAAC
AAACCACCGCTGGTAGCGGTGGTTTTTTTGTTTGCAAGCAGCAGATTACGCGCAGAAAAAAAGGATCTCA
AGAAGATCCTTTGATCTTTTCTACGGGGTCTGACGCTCAGTGGAACGAAAACTCACGTTAAGGGATTTTG
GTCATGAGATTATCAAAAAGGATCTTCACCTAGATCCTTTTAAATTAAAAATGAAGTTTTAAATCAATCT
AAAGTATATATGAGTAAACTTGGTCTGACAGTTACCAATGCTTAATCAGTGAGGCACCTATCTCAGCGAT
CTGTCTATTTCGTTCATCCATAGTTGCCTGACTCCCCGTCGTGTAGATAACTACGATACGGGAGGGCTTA
CCATCTGGCCCCAGTGCTGCAATGATACCGCGTGACCCACGCTCACCGGCTCCAGATTTATCAGCAATAA
ACCAGCCAGCCGGAAGGGCCGAGCGCAGAAGTGGTCCTGCAACTTTATCCGCCTCCATCCAGTCTATTAA
TTGTTGCCGGGAAGCTAGAGTAAGTAGTTCGCCAGTTAATAGTTTGCGCAACGTTGTTGCCATTGCTACA
GGCATCGTGGTGTCACGCTCGTCGTTTGGTATGGCTTCATTCAGCTCCGGTTCCCAACGATCAAGGCGAG
TTGCATGATCCCCCATGTTGTGCAAAAAAGCGGTTAGCTCCTTCGGTCCTCCGATCGTTGTCAGAAGTAA
GTTGGCCGCAGTGTTATCACTCATGGTTATGGCAGCACTGCATAATTCTCTTACTGTCATGCCATCCGTA
AGATGCTTTTCTGTGACTGGTGAGTACTCAACCAAGTCATTCTGAGAATAGTGTATGCGGCGACCGAGTT
GCTCTTGCCCGGCGTCAACACGGGATAATACCGCGCCACATAGCAGAACTTTAAAAGTGCTCATCATTGG
AAAACGTTCTTCGGGGCGAAAACTCTCAAGGATCTTACCGCTGTTGAGATCCAGTTCGATGTAACCCACT
CGTGCACCCAACTGATCTTCAGCATCTTTTACTTTCACCAGCGTTTCTGGGTGAGCAAAAACAGGAAGGC
AAAATGCCGCAAAAAAGGGAATAAGGGCGACACGGAAATGTTGAATACTCATACTCTTCCTTTTTCAATA
TTATTGAAGCATTTATCAGGGTTATTGTCTCATGAGCGGATACATATTTGAATGTATTTAGAAAAATAAA
CAAATAGGGGTTCCGCGCACATTTCCCCGAAAAGTGCCACCTGACGTCTAAGAAACCATTATTATCATGA
CATTAACCTATAAAAATAGGCGTATCACGAGGCCCTTTCGTGTTCAAGAATTCTGGCGAATCCTCTGACC
AGCCAGAAAACGACCTTTCTGTGGTGAAACCGGATGCTGCAATTCAGAGCGCCAGCAAGTGGGGGACAGC
AGATGACCTGACCGCCGCAGAGTGGATGTTTGACATGGTGATGACTATCGCACCATCAGCCAGAAAACCG
AATTTTGCTGGGTGGGCTAACGATATCCGCCTGATGCGTGAACGTGACGGACGTAACGAAGACAACCAC
Features (pLannotate 1.2.2; 7 found; start..end, strand, type, name):
    158..871     +  CDS            superfolder GFP: GFP variant that folds robustly even when fused to poorly folded proteins (Pédelacq et al., 2006)
    875..904     +  CDS            ssrA tag (LVA) (fragment): C-terminal peptide that mediates degradation in bacteria through the ClpXP and ClpAP proteases (McGinness et al., 2006) mutant LVA variant that confers accelerated degradation under some conditions (Andersen et al., 1998)
   1028..1123    +  CDS            TcR (fragment): tetracycline efflux protein; tet; confers resistance to tetracycline
   1303..1891    -  rep_origin     ori: high-copy-number ColE1/pMB1/pBR322/pUC origin of replication
   2062..2922    -  CDS            AmpR: β-lactamase; bla; confers resistance to ampicillin, carbenicillin, and related antibiotics
   2923..3027    -  promoter       AmpR promoter: bla
   3129..12      +  CDS            O (fragment) (across the origin): VRPO_LAMBD - Protein inferred from homology: Swiss-Prot protein existence level 3. Necessary for the bidirectional replication of DNA. It interacts with the ori (origin of replication) region of the genome during the initiation of replication. From Escherichia phage lambda (Bacteriophage lambda).
