[The description below was written by a language model from this plasmid's Addgene catalogue record and pLannotate feature annotations shown in this document.]
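Description:
pPhlF-BCD20-sfGFP-ssrA P64U23C39T13 v1-1 (462) is a small (about 3.4 kb) high-copy bacterial reporter plasmid, catalogued as the "1 color strong reporter" in a study on cell-free forward engineering of synthetic genetic ring oscillators. No backbone name is recorded. The annotated features show a ColE1/pUC-type origin of replication and a β-lactamase gene with its own bla promoter, so the plasmid is maintained in E. coli under ampicillin selection. The table also lists a short tetracycline-resistance fragment and a fragment matching the phage lambda O protein that spans the sequence origin. Both are partial matches and look like backbone or spacer remnants, not functional genes.

The payload is superfolder GFP, a robustly folding GFP variant, fused at its C terminus to an ssrA degradation tag, annotated as a fragment resembling the LVA variant. This tag directs the protein to the ClpXP and ClpAP proteases, which shortens the reporter's lifetime so that fluorescence follows changes in expression and does not simply accumulate. That property is important for reading out oscillating circuits. The promoter and translation initiation region upstream of sfGFP are not annotated in the feature table. The plasmid name suggests a PhlF-repressible promoter (pPhlF) and a bicistronic design translation element (BCD20), which would make fluorescence report on PhlF repressor activity, but this is inferred from the name only. The "P64U23C39T13" string appears to encode promoter, UTR, coding sequence and terminator part identifiers, though the record does not define them.
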