Addgene plasmid #70741: pPhlF-BCD20-sfGFP-ssrA P64U23C39T13 v1-1 (462)
Purpose: 1 color strong reporter used in study
Depositing lab: Richard Murray. Depositing organization: California Institute of Technology. Publication: Rapid cell-free forward engineering of novel genetic ring oscillators. Niederholtmeyer H, Sun ZZ, Hori Y, Yeung E, Verpoorte A, Murray RM, Maerkl SJ. Elife. 2015 Oct 2;4. doi: 10.7554/eLife.09771. PubMed 26430766.
Backbone
  Vector backbone: n/a
Growth in bacteria
  Bacterial resistance: Ampicillin, 100 μg/mL
  Growth temperature: 30°C
  Growth strain: DH5alpha
  Copy number: High Copy
Gene/Insert
  Gene/Insert name: sfGFP-ssrA
Terms and licenses: Academic/Nonprofit Terms; Industry Terms: Not Available to Industry
How to cite: pPhlF-BCD20-sfGFP-ssrA P64U23C39T13 v1-1 (462) was a gift from Richard Murray (Addgene plasmid # 70741 ; http://n2t.net/addgene:70741 ; RRID:Addgene_70741)
