>Addgene plasmid #70741 | pPhlF-BCD20-sfGFP-ssrA P64U23C39T13 v1-1 (462) | addgene partial sequence | sequence record 138307 | pBRforEco 5'-AATAGGCGTATCACGAGGC-3'
CGACCTTTCTGTGGTGAAACCGGATGCTGCAATTCAGAGCGCCAGCAAGTGGGGGACAGCAGATGACCTG
ACCGCCGCAGAGTGGATGTTTGACATGGTGATGACTATCGCACCATCAGCCAGAAAACCGAATTTTGCTG
GGTGGGCTAACGATATCCGCCTGATGCGTGAACGTGACGGACGTAACGAAGACAACCACGCATTGCTGTT
CGATTCGTTACCAATTGACATGATACGAAACGTACCGTATCGTTAAGGTTACTAGAGAAGCGGGCCCAAG
TTCACTTAAAAAGGAGATCAACAATGAAAGCAATTTTCGTACTGAAACATCTTAATCATGCTGAGGAAAG
TTTCTAATGCGTAAAGGAGAAGAACTTTTCACTGGTGTCGTCCCTATTCTGGTGGAACTGGATGGTGATG
TCAACGGTCATAAGTTTTCCGTGCGTGGCGAGGGTGAAGGTGACGCAACTAATGGTAAACTGACGCTGAA
GTTCATCTGTACTACTGGTAAACTGCCGGTACCTTGGCCGACTCTGGTAACGACGCTGACTTATGGTGTT
CAGTGCTTTGCTCGTTA
