>Addgene plasmid #70741 | pPhlF-BCD20-sfGFP-ssrA P64U23C39T13 v1-1 (462) | addgene partial sequence | sequence record 138308 | L4440 5'-AGCGAGTCAGTGAGCGAG-3'
TTGCATGATAAAGAACACAGTCATAAGTGCGGCGACGATAGTCATGCCCCGCGCCCACCGGAAGGAGCGA
AGACAATGCCCGACTCTCAAGGTTGAGAAGAGAAAAGAAAACCGCCGATCCTGTCCACCGCATTACTGCA
AGGTAGTGGACAAGACCGGCGGTCTTAAGTTTTTTGGCTGAAAGTTCATTAAGCTGCTAAAGCGTAGTTT
TCGTCGTTTGCTGCTTTGTACAGTTCATCCATACCATGCGTGATGCCCGCTGCGGTTACGAACTCCAGCA
GAACCATATGATCGCGTTTCTCGTTCGGATCTTTAGACAGAACGCTTTGCGTGCTCAGATAGTGATTGTC
TGGCAGCAGAACAGGACCATCACCGATTGGAGTGTTTTGCTGGTAGTGATCAGCCAGCTGCACGCTGCCA
TCCTCCACGTTGTGGCGAATTTTAAAATTCGCTTTAATGCCATTTTTTTGTTTATCGGCGGTGATGTAAA
CATTGTGGCTGTTAAAATTGTATTCCAGCTTATGGCCCAGGATATTGCCATCTTCTTTAAAGTCAATGCC
TTTCAGCTCAATGCGGTTTACCAGGGTATCGCCTTCAAATTTCACTTCCGCACGCGTTTTGTACGTGCCG
TCATCCTTAAAGGAAATCGTGCGTTCCTGCACATAGCCTTCCGGCATGGCGGACTTGAAGAAGTCATGCT
GCTTCATATGGTCCGGATAACGAGCAAAGCACTGAACACCATAAGTCAGCGTCGTTACCAGAGTCGGCCA
AGGTACCGGCAGTTTACCAGTAGTACAGATGAA
